Addgene plasmid #236481: pAPInt-sfGFP-G418
Purpose: Plasmid for deleting or C-terminally tagging endogenous genes with sfGFP and selection on G418.
Depositing lab: Daniel Lew. Depositing organization: Massachusetts Institute of Technology. Publication: Optimized vectors for genetic engineering of Aureobasidium pullulans. Colarusso AV, Williams AM, Gladfelter AS, Wirshing ACE, Lew DJ. Mol Biol Cell. 2025 Jun 1;36(6):mr5. doi: 10.1091/mbc.E25-02-0059. Epub 2025 Apr 9. PubMed 40202829.
Backbone
  Vector backbone: pFA6A
  Vector type: Yeast Expression
  Selectable markers: Neomycin (select with G418)
Growth in bacteria
  Bacterial resistance: Ampicillin, 100 μg/mL
  Growth temperature: 37°C
  Growth strain: DH5alpha
  Copy number: High Copy
Gene/Insert
  Gene/Insert name: sfGFP
  Species: Aureobasidium pullulans
  Mutation: Codon optimized for A. pullulans
  Cloning method: Gibson Cloning
Terms and licenses: Academic/Nonprofit Terms; Industry Terms: Not Available to Industry
How to cite: pAPInt-sfGFP-G418 was a gift from Daniel Lew (Addgene plasmid # 236481 ; http://n2t.net/addgene:236481 ; RRID:Addgene_236481)
