[The description below was written by a language model from this plasmid's Addgene catalogue record and pLannotate feature annotations shown in this document.]
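Description:
pAPInt-sfGFP-G418 is a 4.8 kb integrative cassette plasmid built on the pFA6a backbone and adapted for genetic engineering of the fungus Aureobasidium pullulans. It is maintained in E. coli through a high-copy ColE1/pUC-type origin and an AmpR (β-lactamase) gene with its native promoter. The annotation shows no fungal origin of replication, which fits a template or integration vector rather than a self-replicating one. Short annotated fragments of lacI, rop and bom are backbone remnants with no functional role, and T7 and SP6 promoters flank the cassette region, as is typical of the pFA6a series.

The payload consists of two modules in the same orientation. The first is a superfolder GFP coding sequence codon-optimized for A. pullulans, followed by the S. cerevisiae ADH1 terminator. The annotation software labels this sequence oxGFP, a close relative. No promoter is annotated upstream of it, as expected for a tag meant to be fused in frame to the 3′ end of a chromosomal gene and expressed from that gene's own promoter. The second module is an aminoglycoside phosphotransferase gene (aphA1/nptI) that confers G418 resistance and ends with the Ashbya gossypii TEF terminator. An unannotated stretch of roughly 400 bp lies upstream of the marker and presumably holds its promoter, but the record does not identify it.

According to the deposit record, the plasmid is used either to tag endogenous genes at the C-terminus with sfGFP or to delete them, with transformants selected on G418. In pFA6a-style systems this is normally done by targeting the cassette to the chosen locus with flanking homology. Using the tag plus marker yields a fusion, while using the marker to replace the open reading frame yields a deletion.
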