Features (pLannotate 1.2.2; 12 found; start..end, strand, type, name):
      1..589     +  rep_origin     ori: high-copy-number ColE1/pMB1/pBR322/pUC origin of replication
    772..825     +  CDS            lacI (fragment): lac repressor; lacI; The lac repressor binds to the lac operator to inhibit transcription in E. coli. This inhibition can be relieved by adding lactose or isopropyl-β-D-thiogalactopyranoside (IPTG).
    847..865     +  promoter       T7 promoter: promoter for bacteriophage T7 RNA polymerase
    909..1106    -  terminator     TEF terminator: Ashbya gossypii TEF terminator
   1115..1906    -  CDS            aphA1: KKA1_ECOLX - Also known as nptI. Protein inferred from homology: Swiss-Prot protein existence level 3. Resistance to kanamycin and structurally-related aminoglycosides, including amikacin. From Escherichia coli.
   2330..2517    -  terminator     ADH1 terminator: S. cerevisiae ADH1; transcription terminator for the S. cerevisiae alcohol dehydrogenase 1 (ADH1) gene
   2538..3254    -  CDS            oxGFP: oxGFP is a basic (constitutively fluorescent) green fluorescent protein published in 2015, derived from Aequorea victoria.
   3324..3342    -  promoter       SP6 promoter: promoter for bacteriophage SP6 RNA polymerase
   3405..3456    -  misc_feature   bom (fragment): basis of mobility region from pBR322
   3558..3593    -  CDS            rop (fragment): Rop protein, which maintains plasmids at low copy number; rop
   3688..3792    +  promoter       AmpR promoter: bla
   3793..4653    +  CDS            AmpR: β-lactamase; bla; confers resistance to ampicillin, carbenicillin, and related antibiotics
>Addgene plasmid #236481 | pAPInt-sfGFP-G418 | addgene full sequence | sequence record 468392 | Addgene NGS Result
TTGAGATCCTTTTTTTCTGCGCGTAATCTGCTGCTTGCAAACAAAAAAACCACCGCTACCAGCGGTGGTT
TGTTTGCCGGATCAAGAGCTACCAACTCTTTTTCCGAAGGTAACTGGCTTCAGCAGAGCGCAGATACCAA
ATACTGTTCTTCTAGTGTAGCCGTAGTTAGGCCACCACTTCAAGAACTCTGTAGCACCGCCTACATACCT
CGCTCTGCTAATCCTGTTACCAGTGGCTGCTGCCAGTGGCGATAAGTCGTGTCTTACCGGGTTGGACTCA
AGACGATAGTTACCGGATAAGGCGCAGCGGTCGGGCTGAACGGGGGGTTCGTGCACACAGCCCAGCTTGG
AGCGAACGACCTACACCGAACTGAGATACCTACAGCGTGAGCTATGAGAAAGCGCCACGCTTCCCGAAGG
GAGAAAGGCGGACAGGTATCCGGTAAGCGGCAGGGTCGGAACAGGAGAGCGCACGAGGGAGCTTCCAGGG
GGAAACGCCTGGTATCTTTATAGTCCTGTCGGGTTTCGCCACCTCTGACTTGAGCGTCGATTTTTGTGAT
GCTCGTCAGGGGGGCGGAGCCTATGGAAAAACGCCAGCAACGCGGCCTTTTTACGGTTCCTGGCCTTTTG
CTGGCCTTTTGCTCACATGTTCTTTCCTGCGTTATCCCCTGATTCTGTGGATAACCGTATTACCGCCTTT
GAGTGAGCTGATACCGCTCGCCGCAGCCGAACGACCGAGCGCAGCGAGTCAGTGAGCGAGGAAGCGGAAG
AGCGCCCAATACGCAAACCGCCTCTCCCCGCGCGTTGGCCGATTCATTAATGCAGGTTAACCTGGCTTAT
CGAAATTAATACGACTCACTATAGGGAGACCGGCAGATCCGCGGCCGCATAGGCCACTAGTGGATCTGCA
GTATAGCGACCAGCATTCACATACGATTGACGCATGATATTACTTTCTGCGCACTTAACTTCGCATCTGG
GCAGATGATGTCGAGGCGAAAAAAAATATAAATCACGCTAACATTTGATTAAAATAGAACAACTACAATA
TAAAAAAACTATACAAATGACAAGTTCTTGAAAACAAGAATCTTTTTATTGTCAGTACTGACTAGAAGAA
CTCGTCGAGCATGAGGTGGAACTGGAGCTTGTTCATGTCCGGGTTGTCGATGCCGTACTTCTGGAAGAGG
CGCTTCTGGAGCGACGGCGAGAACTCGCCGAGGCAGTTCCAGAGGATGGCGAGGTCCTGGTAGCGGTCGG
CGATGCCGACGCGGCCGACGTCGATGCAGCCGATGAGCTTGCCCTCGTCGAAGATGAGGTTGTCGAGCGA
GAAGTCGCCGTGCGTGACGACCGAGTCCGGCGAGAACGGGAGGAGCTTGTGCATCTCCTTCCAGACCTGC
TCGACCGGCCAGCCGTTGCGCTCGTCGTCGAAGTCCGAGGCGTCGACGAGGCCGTTGTTCATGCGCGACT
GGGCCTGGGCGAGGCGGAAGACGCGGTCCGAGTTGAACGGGCAGTTGCAGACCGGGATCGAGTGGAGGCG
GCGGAGGAAGACGGCGAGGGCGTCGACGATGTTCTCGCCCGAGTCCGGGTACTCCTCGAGGACCTGGAAG
GCCGTCTTGCCCGGGATGGCCGTCGTGAGGAGCCAGGCGTCGTCCGGCGTGCGGATGAAGTGCTTGATCG
TCGGGAGCGGCATGAACTCCGTGAGCCAGTTGAGGCGGACCATCTCGTCCGTGACGTCGTTGGCGACCGA
GCCCTTGCCGTGCTTGAGGAAGAGCTCCGGGGCGTCCGGCTTGCCGTAGAGGCGGTAGATCGTGGCGCCC
GACTGGCCGACGTTGTCGCGGGACCACTTGTAGCCGTAGAGGTCGGCGTCCATGTTCGAGTTGAGGCGCG
GGCGCGAGACGTGCGTCTTCTCCTTGCCCATGAATTCTGCTGTGTAAGGTGTGCGTGAGAGAGAGGGTCG
TGAGTGAGTCTTGAAGAGAAACGTCAAAGCTTGAAGCGTAGCAGAATACGGAAAACGACTTGGGGGAATG
GCGAGGAGCGTCGCCTTTTATGCTCCAAGCGGAGACGATGAGGCCGATATTACAGTGGCTTAGTAGCGTG
TACAATATTTCCATAAAAGGCTACATGGTGAGTTTTTCACGTGACCGTAATTAGTCCCAATTAGGCTTTA
TTGTATATTGCTACTAAGCATCGTTAAATGACCTGCTCGAAGCTTCGTCTATAAAAGGCGGGCGTGTGTG
CGCTTCCCCCGCTACGTCTTTTTCACAAACACTTTGCGACTTGACCAAGACCTTTCACCCGCACCACCCT
GTTATCCCTAGCGGATCTGCCGGTAGAGGTGTGGTCAATAAGAGCGACCTCATACTATACCTGAGAAAGC
AACCTGACCTACAGGAAAGAGTTACTCAAGAATAAGAATTTTCGTTTTAAAACCTAAGAGTCACTTTAAA
ATTTGTATACACTTATTTTTTTTATAACTTATTTAATAATAAAAATCATAAATCATAAGAAATTCGCTTA
TTTAGAAGTGGCGCTCACTTGTAGAGCTCGTCCATGCCGTGGGTGATGCCGGCGGCGGTGACGAACTCGA
GGAGGACCATGTGGTCGCGCTTCTCGTTAGGGTCCTTAGAGAGGACAGATTGGGTAGAGAGGTAGTGGTT
GTCAGGGAGGAGGACAGGGCCGTCGCCGATAGGGGTGTTTTGTTGGTAGTGGTCGGCGAGTTGGACAGAG
CCGTCCTCGACGTTGTGGCGGATCTTGAAGTTGGCCTTGATGCCGTTCTTTTGCTTGTCGGCGGTGATGT
AGACGTTGTGAGAGTTGAAGTTGTACTCGAGCTTGTGGCCGAGGATGTTGCCGTCCTCCTTGAAGTCGAT
GCCCTTGAGCTCGATGCGGTTGACGAGGGTGTCGCCCTCGAACTTGACCTCGGCGCGGGTCTTGTAGGTG
CCGTCGTCCTTGAAAGAGATGGTGCGCTCTTGGACGTAGCCCTCAGGCATGGCAGACTTGAAGAAGTCGT
GGCGCTTCATGTGGTCAGGGTAGCGAGAGAAGCATTGGACGCCGTAGGTGAGGGTGGTGACGAGGGTAGG
CCAAGGGACAGGGAGCTTGCCGGTGGTGCAGATGAACTTGAGGGTGAGCTTGCCGTTGGTGGCGTCGCCC
TCGCCCTCGCCGCGGACAGAGAACTTGTGGCCGTTGACGTCGCCGTCGAGCTCGACGAGGATAGGGACGA
CGCCGGTGAAGAGCTCCTCGCCCTTAGAGACCATAGAACCAGAACCAGCACCGTCACCGATCCGTCGACC
TGCAGCGTACGAAGCTTCAGCTGGCGGCCGCGTTCTATAGTGTCACCTAAATCGTATGTGTATGATACAT
AAGGTTATGTATTAATTGTAGCCGCGTTCTAACGACAATATGTCCATATGGTGCACTCTCAGTACAATCT
GCTCTGATGCCGCATAGTTAAGCCAGCCCCGACACCCGCCAACACCCGCTGACGCGCCCTGACGGGCTTG
TCTGCTCCCGGCATCCGCTTACAGACAAGCTGTGACCGTCTCCGGGAGCTGCATGTGTCAGAGGTTTTCA
CCGTCATCACCGAAACGCGCGAGACGAAAGGGCCTCGTGATACGCCTATTTTTATAGGTTAATGTCATGA
TAATAATGGTTTCTTAGACGTCAGGTGGCACTTTTCGGGGAAATGTGCGCGGAACCCCTATTTGTTTATT
TTTCTAAATACATTCAAATATGTATCCGCTCATGAGACAATAACCCTGATAAATGCTTCAATAATATTGA
AAAAGGAAGAGTATGAGTATTCAACATTTCCGTGTCGCCCTTATTCCCTTTTTTGCGGCATTTTGCCTTC
CTGTTTTTGCTCACCCAGAAACGCTGGTGAAAGTAAAAGATGCTGAAGATCAGTTGGGTGCACGAGTGGG
TTACATCGAACTGGATCTCAACAGCGGTAAGATCCTTGAGAGTTTTCGCCCCGAAGAACGTTTTCCAATG
ATGAGCACTTTTAAAGTTCTGCTATGTGGCGCGGTATTATCCCGTATTGACGCCGGGCAAGAGCAACTCG
GTCGCCGCATACACTATTCTCAGAATGACTTGGTTGAGTACTCACCAGTCACAGAAAAGCATCTTACGGA
TGGCATGACAGTAAGAGAATTATGCAGTGCTGCCATAACCATGAGTGATAACACTGCGGCCAACTTACTT
CTGACAACGATCGGAGGACCGAAGGAGCTAACCGCTTTTTTGCACAACATGGGGGATCATGTAACTCGCC
TTGATCGTTGGGAACCGGAGCTGAATGAAGCCATACCAAACGACGAGCGTGACACCACGATGCCTGTAGC
AATGGCAACAACGTTGCGCAAACTATTAACTGGCGAACTACTTACTCTAGCTTCCCGGCAACAATTAATA
GACTGGATGGAGGCGGATAAAGTTGCAGGACCACTTCTGCGCTCGGCCCTTCCGGCTGGCTGGTTTATTG
CTGATAAATCTGGAGCCGGTGAGCGTGGGTCTCGCGGTATCATTGCAGCACTGGGGCCAGATGGTAAGCC
CTCCCGTATCGTAGTTATCTACACGACGGGGAGTCAGGCAACTATGGATGAACGAAATAGACAGATCGCT
GAGATAGGTGCCTCACTGATTAAGCATTGGTAACTGTCAGACCAAGTTTACTCATATATACTTTAGATTG
ATTTAAAACTTCATTTTTAATTTAAAAGGATCTAGGTGAAGATCCTTTTTGATAATCTCATGACCAAAAT
CCCTTAACGTGAGTTTTCGTTCCACTGAGCGTCAGACCCCGTAGAAAAGATCAAAGGATCTTC
